>Addgene plasmid #30264 | pETCON-HB37/design_87 | depositor partial sequence | sequence record 13920 | Author sequence
CATATGTCCGATGAAGACCATGATTTTAGTCACCAAGGTGGTGGTGACAATGCCTCTAAAACCTATCCAT
TGGCTGCAGGTGCTTTAAAGCAAGGTGGTTACGTCTGTATAAACGGTAGACCTTGCAAAGTTCAAATGTT
GTTCACTACAGATACAGGTAAACATGGTCACGCTGAAGTTGCAATCTATGCCAAGGACATTTTTACTGGT
AACTGGTTGTTCGATAAGGCACCATCCACACATAACGTAGAAGTCCCTTTCGTTAAGACCTACACTTACA
GTGTATTGGACATCCAAGCTAATGAAGATCCATCTTTACCTGCACACTTGTCATTAATGGATGACGAGGG
TGAATCAAGAGAAGACTTGGATATGCCACCTGATCCAGCATTAGCCACTCAAATTAAAGAACAATTCGAC
TCTGGTAAAGATGTATTGGTTGTAGTCGTTTCAGCTATGGGTACAGAACAAGTTTTACAAACCAAAAACG
CCGCTGAAAAGCTCGAG
