>Addgene plasmid #30264 | pETCON-HB37/design_87 | addgene partial sequence | sequence record 35438 | 30264 with GAL1
TCCCTACTTCATACATTTTCAATTAAGATGCAGTTACTTCGCTGTTTTTCAATATTTTCTGTTATTGCTT
CAGTTTTAGCACAGGAACTGACAACTATATGCGAGCAAATCCCCTCACCAACTTTAGAATCGACGCCGTA
CTCTTTGTCAACGACTACTATTTTGGCCAACGGGAAGGCAATGCAAGGAGTTTTTGAATATTACAAATCA
GTAACGTTTGTCAGTAATTGCGGTTCTCACCCCTCAACAACTAGCAAAGGCAGCCCCATAAACACACAGT
ATGTTTTTAAGGACAATAGCTCGACGATTGAAGGTAGATACCCATACGACGTTCCAGACTACGCTCTGCA
GGCTAGTGGTGGAGGAGGCTCTGGTGGAGGCGGTAGCGGAGGCGGAGGGTCGGCTAGCCATATGTCCGAT
GAAGACCATGATTTTAGTCACCAAGGTGGTGGTGACAATGCCTCTAAAACCTATCCATTGGCTGCAGGTG
CTTTAAAGCAAGGTGGTTACGTCTGTATAAACGGTAGACCTTGCAAAGTTCAAATGTTGTTCACTACAGA
TACAGGTAAACATGGTCACGCTGAAGTTGCAATCTATGCCAAGGACATTTTTACTGGTAACTGGTTGTTC
GATAAGGCACCATCCACACATAACGTAGAAGTCCCTTTCGTTAAGACCTACACTTACAGTGTATTGGACA
TCCAAGCTAATGAAGATCCATCTTTACCTGCACACTTGTCATTAATGGATGACGAGGGTGAATCAAGAGA
AGACTTGGATATGCCACCTGATCCAGCATTAGCCACTCAAATTAAAGAACA
