[The description below was written by a language model from this plasmid's Addgene catalogue record.]
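Description:
pETCON-HB37/design_87 is a yeast expression plasmid built on the pETCON backbone (about 5.4 kb without insert). It carries a 507 bp computationally designed open reading frame encoding HB37, also labelled design_87. HB37 is a protein engineered to bind the hemagglutinin (HA) of the SC1918/H1 influenza virus. The coding sequence is entirely synthetic rather than derived from a natural organism. It was inserted by restriction cloning between NdeI and XhoI sites, both of which remain intact, so the design can be excised or swapped for other variants. In bacteria the plasmid is maintained at high copy number under ampicillin selection.

The record gives no feature table. It therefore does not state the promoter driving the insert, any fusion partners or epitope tags, the yeast origin of replication or the yeast selection marker. pETCON is generally known as a yeast surface display vector, in which the cloned protein is fused to a cell-wall anchoring partner so that binding to a labelled target can be measured on intact cells. Those details are not confirmed by the fields provided here, though, and should be checked against the full sequence.

The associated publication is a community-wide assessment of protein-interface modelling methods that used designed binders as test cases. This suggests the construct serves as one member of a panel of designed HA-binding proteins. Such a panel would be used to test experimentally whether computational designs bind their target, and to benchmark and improve interface design methodology.
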