Addgene plasmid #30264: pETCON-HB37/design_87
Depositing lab: David Baker. Depositing organization: University of Washington. Publication: Community-Wide Assessment of Protein-Interface Modeling Suggests Improvements to Design Methodology. Fleishman SJ, Whitehead TA, Strauch EM, Corn JE, Qin S, Zhou HX, Mitchell JC, Demerdash ON, Takeda-Shitaka M, Terashi G, Moal IH, Li X, Bates PA, Zacharias M, Park H, Ko JS, Lee H, Seok C, Bourquard T, Bernauer J, Poupon A, Aze J, Soner S, Ovali SK, Ozbek P, Tal NB, Haliloglu T, Hwang H, Vreven T, Pierce BG, Weng Z, Perez-Cano L, Pons C, Fernandez-Recio J, Jiang F, Yang F, Gong X, Cao L, Xu X, Liu B, Wang P, Li C, Wang C, Robert CH, Guharoy M, Liu S, Huang Y, Li L, Guo D, Chen Y, Xiao Y, London N, Itzhaki Z, Schueler-Furman O, Inbar Y, Patapov V, Cohen M, Schreiber G, Tsuchiya Y, Kanamori E, Standley DM, Nakamura H, Kinoshita K, Driggers CM, Hall RG, Morgan JL, Hsu VL, Zhan J, Yang Y, Zhou Y, Kastritis PL, Bonvin AM, Zhang W, Camacho CJ, Kilambi KP, Sircar A, Gray JJ, Ohue M, Uchikoga N, Matsuzaki Y, Ishida T, Akiyama Y, Khashan R, Bush S, Fouches D, Tropsha A, Esquivel-Rodriguez J, Kihara D, Stranges PB, Jacak R, Kuhlman B, Huang SY, Zou X, Wodak SJ, Janin J, Baker D. J Mol Biol. 2011 Sep 29. 10.1016/j.jmb.2011.09.031 PubMed 22001016.
Backbone
  Vector backbone: pETCON
  Backbone size w/o insert (bp): 5400
  Vector type: Yeast Expression
Growth in bacteria
  Bacterial resistance: Ampicillin, 100 μg/mL
  Growth temperature: 37°C
  Growth strain: DH5alpha
  Copy number: High Copy
Gene/Insert
  Gene/Insert name: SC1918/H1 HA designed binding protein HB37
  Species: Designed Sequence
  Insert size (bp): 507
  Cloning method: Restriction Enzyme; 5′ cloning site NdeI (not destroyed); 3′ cloning site XhoI (not destroyed)
  Sequencing primers: 5′ UP-GS
Resource information
  A portion of this plasmid was derived from a plasmid made by: Designed sequence
Terms and licenses: Academic/Nonprofit Terms; Industry Terms: Not Available to Industry
How to cite: pETCON-HB37/design_87 was a gift from David Baker (Addgene plasmid # 30264 ; http://n2t.net/addgene:30264 ; RRID:Addgene_30264)
